LOCUS       Exported 5998 bp ds-DNA circular SYN 12-MAY-2021
DEFINITION  Expresses full length PARP1 in Sf9 (insect) cells.
ACCESSION   .
VERSION     .
KEYWORDS    pACEBac1-PARP1-Flag-His-WT
SOURCE      synthetic DNA construct
  ORGANISM  synthetic DNA construct
REFERENCE   1 (bases 1 to 5998)
  AUTHORS   Liszczak G, Diehl KL, Dann GP, Muir TW
  TITLE     Acetylation blocks DNA damage-induced chromatin ADP-ribosylation.
  JOURNAL   Nat Chem Biol. 2018 Jul 16. pii: 10.1038/s41589-018-0097-1. doi:
            10.1038/s41589-018-0097-1.
  PUBMED    30013063
REFERENCE   2 (bases 1 to 5998)
  AUTHORS   .
  TITLE     Direct Submission
  JOURNAL   Exported May 12, 2021 from SnapGene Server 1.1.58
            http://www.snapgene.com
FEATURES             Location/Qualifiers
     source          1..5998
                     /organism="synthetic DNA construct"
                     /mol_type="other DNA"
     mobile_element  135..358
                     /mobile_element_type="transposon:Tn7"
                     /note="mini-Tn7 element (right end of the Tn7 transposon)"
     CDS             complement(425..958)
                     /codon_start=1
                     /gene="aacC1"
                     /product="gentamycin acetyltransferase"
                     /label=GmR
                     /note="confers resistance to gentamycin"
                     /translation="MLRSSNDVTQQGSRPKTKLGGSSMGIIRTCRLGPDQVKSMRAALD
                     LFGREFGDVATYSQHQPDSDYLGNLLRSKTFIALAAFDQEAVVGALAAYVLPKFEQPRS
                     EIYIYDLAVSGEHRRQGIATALINLLKHEANALGAYVIYVQADYGDDPAVALYTKLGIR
                     EEVMHFDIDPSTAT"
     promoter        complement(1147..1175)
                     /gene="intI1 (promoter lies within the coding sequence)"
                     /label=Pc promoter
                     /note="class 1 integron promoter"
     protein_bind    1246..1279
                     /label=loxP
                     /bound_moiety="Cre recombinase"
                     /note="Cre-mediated recombination occurs in the 8-bp core
                     sequence (GCATACAT)."
     promoter        1356..1447
                     /gene="polh from Autographa californica"
                     /label=polyhedrin promoter
                     /note="promoter for the baculovirus polyhedrin gene"
     primer_bind     1372..1389
                     /label=Polyhedrin-F
                     /note="Polyhedrin promoter, forward primer"
     CDS             4547..4570
                     /codon_start=1
                     /product="FLAG(R) epitope tag, followed by an enterokinase
                     cleavage site"
                     /label=FLAG
                     /translation="DYKDDDDK"
     CDS             4610..4627
                     /codon_start=1
                     /product="6xHis affinity tag"
                     /label=6xHis
                     /translation="HHHHHH"
     polyA_signal    4800..4934
                     /label=SV40 poly(A) signal
                     /note="SV40 polyadenylation signal"
     primer_bind     complement(4837..4856)
                     /label=SV40pA-R
                     /note="SV40 polyA, reverse primer"
     primer_bind     4891..4910
                     /label=EBV-rev
                     /note="SV40 polyA terminator, reverse primer"
     mobile_element  5055..5220
                     /mobile_element_type="transposon:Tn7"
                     /note="mini-Tn7 element (left end of the Tn7 transposon)"
     rep_origin      5410..5998
                     /direction=RIGHT
                     /label=ori
                     /note="high-copy-number ColE1/pMB1/pBR322/pUC origin of
                     replication"
     primer_bind     5899..5918
                     /label=pBR322ori-F
                     /note="pBR322 origin, forward primer"
ORIGIN
        1 aacgccagca acgcggcctt tttacggttc ctggcctttt gctggccttt tgctcacatg
       61 ttctttcctg cgttatcccc tgattgactt gggtcgctct tcctgtggat gcgcagatgc
      121 cctgcgtaag cgggtgtggg cggacaataa agtcttaaac tgaacaaaat agatctaaac
      181 tatgacaata aagtcttaaa ctagacagaa tagttgtaaa ctgaaatcag tccagttatg
      241 ctgtgaaaaa gcatactgga cttttgttat ggctaaagca aactcttcat tttctgaagt
      301 gcaaattgcc cgtcgtatta aagaggggcg tggccaaggg catgtaaaga ctatattcgc
      361 ggcgttgtga caatttaccg aacaactccg cggccgggaa gccgatctcg gcttgaacga
      421 attgttaggt ggcggtactt gggtcgatat caaagtgcat cacttcttcc cgtatgccca
      481 actttgtata gagagccact gcgggatcgt caccgtaatc tgcttgcacg tagatcacat
      541 aagcaccaag cgcgttggcc tcatgcttga ggagattgat gagcgcggtg gcaatgccct
      601 gcctccggtg ctcgccggag actgcgagat catagatata gatctcacta cgcggctgct
      661 caaacttggg cagaacgtaa gccgcgagag cgccaacaac cgcttcttgg tcgaaggcag
      721 caagcgcgat gaatgtctta ctacggagca agttcccgag gtaatcggag tccggctgat
      781 gttgggagta ggtggctacg tctccgaact cacgaccgaa aagatcaaga gcagcccgca
      841 tggatttgac ttggtcaggg ccgagcctac atgtgcgaat gatgcccata cttgagccac
      901 ctaactttgt tttagggcga ctgccctgct gcgtaacatc gttgctgctg cgtaacatcg
      961 ttgctgctcc ataacatcaa acatcgaccc acggcgtaac gcgcttgctg cttggatgcc
     1021 cgaggcatag actgtacaaa aaaacagtca taacaagcca tgaaaaccgc cactgcgccg
     1081 ttaccaccgc tgcgttcggt caaggttctg gaccagttgc gtgagcgcat acgctacttg
     1141 cattacagtt tacgaaccga acaggcttat gtcaactggg ttcgtgcctt catccgtttc
     1201 cacggtgtgc gtcacccggc aaccttgggc agcagcgaag tcgccataac ttcgtatagc
     1261 atacattata cgaagttatc tgtaactata acggtcctaa ggtagcgagt ttaaacacta
     1321 gtatcgattc gcgacctact ccggaatatt aatagatcat ggagataatt aaaatgataa
     1381 ccatctcgca aataaataag tattttactg ttttcgtaac agttttgtaa taaaaaaacc
     1441 tataaatatt ccggattatt cataccgtcc caccatcggg cgcggatcta tggcggagtc
     1501 ttcggataag ctctatcgag tcgagtacgc caagagcggg cgcgcctctt gcaagaaatg
     1561 cagcgagagc atccccaagg actcgctccg gatggccatc atggtgcagt cgcccatgtt
     1621 tgatggaaaa gtcccacact ggtaccactt ctcctgcttc tggaaggtgg gccactccat
     1681 ccggcaccct gacgttgagg tggatgggtt ctctgagctt cggtgggatg atcagcagaa
     1741 agtcaagaag acagcggaag ctggaggagt gacaggcaaa ggccaggatg gaattggtag
     1801 caaggcagag aagactctgg gtgactttgc agcagagtat gccaagtcca acagaagtac
     1861 gtgcaagggg tgtatggaga agatagaaaa gggccaggtg cgcctgtcca agaagatggt
     1921 ggacccggag aagccacagc taggcatgat tgaccgctgg taccatccag gctgctttgt
     1981 caagaacagg gaggagctgg gtttccggcc cgagtacagt gcgagtcagc tcaagggctt
     2041 cagcctcctt gctacagagg ataaagaagc cctgaagaag cagctcccag gagtcaagag
     2101 tgaaggaaag agaaaaggcg atgaggtgga tggagtggat gaagtggcga agaagaaatc
     2161 taaaaaagaa aaagacaagg atagtaagct tgaaaaagcc ctaaaggctc agaacgacct
     2221 gatctggaac atcaaggacg agctaaagaa agtgtgttca actaatgacc tgaaggagct
     2281 actcatcttc aacaagcagc aagtgccttc tggggagtcg gcgatcttgg accgagtagc
     2341 cgatggcatg gtgttcggtg ccctccttcc ctgcgaggaa tgctcgggtc agctggtctt
     2401 caagagcgat gcctattact gcactgggga cgtcactgcc tggaccaagt gtatggtcaa
     2461 gacacagaca cccaaccgga aggagtgggt aaccccaaag gaattccgag aaatctctta
     2521 cctcaagaaa ttgaaggtta aaaaacagga ccgtatattc cccccagaaa ccagcgcctc
     2581 cgtggcggcc acgcctccgc cctccacagc ctcggctcct gctgctgtga actcctctgc
     2641 ttcagcagat aagccattat ccaacatgaa gatcctgact ctcgggaagc tgtcccggaa
     2701 caaggatgaa gtgaaggcca tgattgagaa actcgggggg aagttgacgg ggacggccaa
     2761 caaggcttcc ctgtgcatca gcaccaaaaa ggaggtggaa aagatgaata agaagatgga
     2821 ggaagtaaag gaagccaaca tccgagttgt gtctgaggac ttcctccagg acgtctccgc
     2881 ctccaccaag agccttcagg agttgttctt agcgcacatc ttgtcccctt ggggggcaga
     2941 ggtgaaggca gagcctgttg aagttgtggc cccaagaggg aagtcagggg ctgcgctctc
     3001 caaaaaaagc aagggccagg tcaaggagga aggtatcaac aaatctgaaa agagaatgaa
     3061 attaactctt aaaggaggag cagctgtgga tcctgattct ggactggaac actctgcgca
     3121 tgtcctggag aaaggtggga aggtcttcag tgccaccctt ggcctggtgg acatcgttaa
     3181 aggaaccaac tcctactaca agctgcagct tctggaggac gacaaggaaa acaggtattg
     3241 gatattcagg tcctggggcc gtgtgggtac ggtgatcggt agcaacaaac tggaacagat
     3301 gccgtccaag gaggatgcca ttgagcactt catgaaatta tatgaagaaa aaaccgggaa
     3361 cgcttggcac tccaaaaatt tcacgaagta tcccaaaaag ttctaccccc tggagattga
     3421 ctatggccag gatgaagagg cagtgaagaa gctgacagta aatcctggca ccaagtccaa
     3481 gctccccaag ccagttcagg acctcatcaa gatgatcttt gatgtggaaa gtatgaagaa
     3541 agccatggtg gagtatgaga tcgaccttca gaagatgccc ttggggaagc tgagcaaaag
     3601 gcagatccag gccgcatact ccatcctcag tgaggtccag caggcggtgt ctcagggcag
     3661 cagcgactct cagatcctgg atctctcaaa tcgcttttac accctgatcc cccacgactt
     3721 tgggatgaag aagcctccgc tcctgaacaa tgcagacagt gtgcaggcca aggcggaaat
     3781 gcttgacaac ctgctggaca tcgaggtggc ctacagtctg ctcaggggag ggtctgatga
     3841 tagcagcaag gatcccatcg atgtcaacta tgagaagctc aaaactgaca ttaaggtggt
     3901 tgacagagat tctgaagaag ccgagatcat caggaagtat gttaagaaca ctcatgcaac
     3961 cacacacaat gcgtatgact tggaagtcat cgatatcttt aagatagagc gtgaaggcga
     4021 atgccagcgt tacaagccct ttaagcagct tcataaccga agattgctgt ggcacgggtc
     4081 caggaccacc aactttgctg ggatcctgtc ccagggtctt cggatagccc cgcctgaagc
     4141 gcccgtgaca ggctacatgt ttggtaaagg gatctatttc gctgacatgg tctccaagag
     4201 tgccaactac tgccatacgt ctcagggaga cccaataggc ttaatcctgt tgggagaagt
     4261 tgcccttgga aacatgtatg aactgaagca cgcttcacat atcagcaagt tacccaaggg
     4321 caagcacagt gtcaaaggtt tgggcaaaac tacccctgat ccttcagcta acattagtct
     4381 ggatggtgta gacgttcctc ttgggaccgg gatttcatct ggtgtgaatg acacctctct
     4441 actatataac gagtacattg tctatgatat tgctcaggta aatctgaagt atctgctgaa
     4501 actgaaattc aattttaaga cctccctgtg gggcggatct ggcggtgact ataaagatga
     4561 tgatgataaa ggtggtagtg gagtcgacga gctcactgga ggtagcggac accatcacca
     4621 tcaccactga tgtcgcggcc gctttcgaat ctagagcctg cagtctcgac aagcttgtcg
     4681 agaagtacta gaggatcata atcagccata ccacatttgt agaggtttta cttgctttaa
     4741 aaaacctccc acacctcccc ctgaacctga aacataaaat gaatgcaatt gttgttgtta
     4801 acttgtttat tgcagcttat aatggttaca aataaagcaa tagcatcaca aatttcacaa
     4861 ataaagcatt tttttcactg cattctagtt gtggtttgtc caaactcatc aatgtatctt
     4921 atcatgtctg gatctgatca ctgcttgagc ctagaagatc cggctgctaa caaagcccga
     4981 aaggaagctg agttggctgc tgccaccgct gagcaataac tatcataacc cctagggtat
     5041 acccatctaa ttggaaccag ataagtgaaa tctagttcca aactattttg tcatttttaa
     5101 ttttcgtatt agcttacgac gctacaccca gttcccatct attttgtcac tcttccctaa
     5161 ataatcctta aaaactccat ttccacccct cccagttccc aactattttg tccgcccaca
     5221 accggttgac ttgggtcaac tgtcagacca agtttactca tatatacttt agattgattt
     5281 aaaacttcat ttttaattta aaaggatcta ggtgaagatc ctttttgata atctcatgac
     5341 caaaatccct taacgtgagt tttcgttcca ctgagcgtca gaccccgtag aaaagatcaa
     5401 aggatcttct tgagatcctt tttttctgcg cgtaatctgc tgcttgcaaa caaaaaaacc
     5461 accgctacca gcggtggttt gtttgccgga tcaagagcta ccaactcttt ttccgaaggt
     5521 aactggcttc agcagagcgc agataccaaa tactgttctt ctagtgtagc cgtagttagg
     5581 ccaccacttc aagaactctg tagcaccgcc tacatacctc gctctgctaa tcctgttacc
     5641 agtggctgct gccagtggcg ataagtcgtg tcttaccggg ttggactcaa gacgatagtt
     5701 accggataag gcgcagcggt cgggctgaac ggggggttcg tgcacacagc ccagcttgga
     5761 gcgaacgacc tacaccgaac tgagatacct acagcgtgag ctatgagaaa gcgccacgct
     5821 tcccgaaggg agaaaggcgg acaggtatcc ggtaagcggc agggtcggaa caggagagcg
     5881 cacgagggag cttccagggg gaaacgcctg gtatctttat agtcctgtcg ggtttcgcca
     5941 cctctgactt gagcgtcgat ttttgtgatg ctcgtcaggg gggcggagcc tatggaaa
//
