[The description below was written by a language model from this plasmid's Addgene catalogue record and the feature table of its GenBank file.]
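Description:
pACEBac1-PARP1-Flag-His-WT is a 5,998 bp baculovirus transfer (insect expression) plasmid built on the pACEBac1 backbone and designed to produce full-length, wild-type human PARP1 (poly(ADP-ribose) polymerase 1, also called ARTD1) in Sf9 insect cells. In E. coli it replicates from a high-copy ColE1/pUC-type origin and is selected with gentamicin, through the aacC1 acetyltransferase gene driven by the class 1 integron Pc promoter.

The expression cassette places the roughly 3 kb PARP1 coding sequence downstream of the Autographa californica polyhedrin promoter, a very strong late baculoviral promoter, and ends in an SV40 polyadenylation signal. The PARP1 open reading frame itself is not annotated in the feature table, but it fits the gap between the promoter and the backbone-encoded C-terminal FLAG epitope and 6xHis tag, which allow immunodetection and affinity purification of the recombinant protein. The insert was cloned by joining a BglII end to the vector BamHI site, which destroyed that junction, while the 3′ SalI site was kept.

The gentamicin marker and the expression cassette lie between the right and left ends of a mini-Tn7 element. This arrangement allows Tn7 transposition of the whole segment into a baculoviral bacmid in a suitable E. coli host, and the resulting recombinant bacmid is used to generate virus for infecting insect cells. A single loxP site upstream of the promoter is a feature of this vector family that permits Cre-mediated fusion with compatible donor plasmids for multigene assemblies. The associated publication concerns DNA damage-induced chromatin ADP-ribosylation, which suggests the purified enzyme was used in biochemical studies of that process.
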