Addgene plasmid #111572: pACEBac1-PARP1-Flag-His-WT
Purpose: Expresses full length PARP1 in Sf9 (insect) cells
Depositing lab: Thomas Muir. Depositing organization: Princeton University. Publication: Acetylation blocks DNA damage-induced chromatin ADP-ribosylation. Liszczak G, Diehl KL, Dann GP, Muir TW. Nat Chem Biol. 2018 Jul 16. pii: 10.1038/s41589-018-0097-1. doi: 10.1038/s41589-018-0097-1. PubMed 30013063.
Backbone
  Vector backbone: pACEBac1
  Modifications to backbone: C-terminal Flag-6xHis
  Vector type: Insect Expression
Growth in bacteria
  Bacterial resistance: Gentamicin, 10 μg/mL
  Growth temperature: 37°C
  Growth strain: DH5alpha
  Copy number: Unknown
Gene/Insert
  Gene/Insert name: PARP1 (alt names: Poly(ADP-ribose) polymerase 1; ARTD1)
  Species: H. sapiens (human)
  Insert size (bp): 3042
  Entrez Gene: PARP1 (a.k.a. ADPRT, ADPRT 1, ADPRT1, ARTD1, PARP, PARP-1, PARS, PPOL, Poly-PARP, pADPRT-1)
  Promoter: polyhedrin promoter
  Tag / fusion protein: C-terminal 6xHis (C terminal on backbone); C-terminal Flag (C terminal on backbone)
  Cloning method: Restriction Enzyme; 5′ cloning site BglII (on insert), BamHI (in vector) (destroyed during cloning); 3′ cloning site SalI (not destroyed)
  Sequencing primers: 5′ Custom (gtatcgattcgcgacctactcc); 3′ SV40pA-R
Terms and licenses: Academic/Nonprofit Terms; Industry Terms: Not Available to Industry
How to cite: pACEBac1-PARP1-Flag-His-WT was a gift from Thomas Muir (Addgene plasmid # 111572 ; http://n2t.net/addgene:111572 ; RRID:Addgene_111572)
