>Addgene plasmid #111572 | pACEBac1-PARP1-Flag-His-WT | depositor partial sequence | sequence record 209602 | N-terminus of gene (from custom pACEBac1 primer:  gtatcgattcgcgacctactcc)
ATTCATACCGTCCCACCATCGGGCGCGGATCTATGGCGGAGTCTTCGGATAAGCTCTATCGAGTCGAGTA
CGCCAAGAGCGGGCGCGCCTCTTGCAAGAAATGCAGCGAGAGCATCCCCAAGGACTCGCTCCGGATGGCC
ATCATGGTGCAGTCGCCCATGTTTGATGGAAAAGTCCCACACTGGTACCACTTCTCCTGCTTCTGGAAGG
TGGGCCACTCCATCCGGCACCCTGACGTTGAGGTGGATGGGTTCTCTGAGCTTCGGTGGGATGATCAGCA
GAAAGTCAAGAAGACAGCGGAAGCTGGAGGAGTGACAGGCAAAGGCCAGGATGGAATTGGTAGCAAGGCA
GAGAAGACTCTGGGTGACTTTGCAGCAGAGTATGCCAAGTCCAACAGAAGTACGTGCAAGGGGTGTATGG
AGAAGATAGAAAAGGGCCAGGTGCGCCTGTCCAAGAAGATGGTGGACCCGGAGAAGCCACAGCTAGGCAT
GATTGACCGCTGGTACCATCCAGGCTGCTTTGTCAAGAACAGGGAGGAGCTGGGTTTCCGGCCCGAGTAC
AGTGCGAGTCAGCTCAAGGGCTTCAGCCTCCTTGCTACAGAGGATAAAGAAGCCCTGAAGAAGCAGCTCC
CAGGAGTCAAGAGTGAAGGAAAGAGAAAAGGCGATGAGGTGGATGGAGTGGATGAAGTGGCGAAGAAGAA
ATCTAAAAAAGAAAAAGACAAGGATAGTAAGCTTGAAAAAGCCCTAAAGGCTCAGAACG
