>Addgene plasmid #111572 | pACEBac1-PARP1-Flag-His-WT | depositor partial sequence | sequence record 209603 | SV40pA-R (this is reverse compliment of sequencing read)
AAGCAGCTTCATAACCGAAGATTGCTGTGGCACGGGTCCAGGACCACCAACTTTGCTGGGATCCTGTCCC
AGGGTCTTCGGATAGCCCCGCCTGAAGCGCCCGTGACAGGCTACATGTTTGGTAAAGGGATCTATTTCGC
TGACATGGTCTCCAAGAGTGCCAACTACTGCCATACGTCTCAGGGAGACCCAATAGGCTTAATCCTGTTG
GGAGAAGTTGCCCTTGGAAACATGTATGAACTGAAGCACGCTTCACATATCAGCAAGTTACCCAAGGGCA
AGCACAGTGTCAAAGGTTTGGGCAAAACTACCCCTGATCCTTCAGCTAACATTAGTCTGGATGGTGTAGA
CGTTCCTCTTGGGACCGGGATTTCATCTGGTGTGAATGACACCTCTCTACTATATAACGAGTACATTGTC
TATGATATTGCTCAGGTAAATCTGAAGTATCTGCTGAAACTGAAATTCAATTTTAAGACCTCCCTGTGGG
GCGGATCTGGCGGTGACTATAAAGATGATGATGATAAAGGTGGTAGTGGAGTCGACGAGCTCACTGGAGG
TAGCGGACACCATCACCATCACCACTGATGTCGCGGCCGCTTTCGAATCTAGAGCCTGCAGTCTCGACAA
GCTTGTCGAGAAGTACTAGAGGATCATAATCAGCCATACCACAT
